Addgene plasmid #106863: gh264
Purpose: expression of gRNA targeting ALG10B
Depositing lab: Eric-Paul Bennett. Depositing organization: University of Copenhagen. Publication: A validated gRNA library for CRISPR/Cas9 targeting of the human glycosyltransferase genome. Narimatsu Y, Joshi HJ, Zhang Y, Gomes C, Chen YH, Lorenzetti F, Furukawa S, Schjoldager K, Hansen L, Clausen H, Bennett EP, Wandall HH. Glycobiology. 2018 Jan 5. pii: 4791732. doi: 10.1093/glycob/cwx101. PubMed 29315387.
Backbone
  Vector backbone: EPB104
  Backbone manufacturer: Eric-Paul Bennett (Addgene plasmid # 68369)
  Backbone size w/o insert (bp): 2376
  Vector type: Mammalian Expression
Growth in bacteria
  Bacterial resistance: Ampicillin, 100 μg/mL
  Growth temperature: 37°C
  Growth strain: DH5alpha
  Copy number: High Copy
Gene/Insert
  Gene/Insert name: ALG10B
  gRNA/shRNA sequence: GCAGGAATGGCGCAGCTAGA
  Species: H. sapiens (human)
  Entrez Gene: ALG10B (a.k.a. ALG10, KCR1)
  Cloning method: Restriction Enzyme; 5′ cloning site unknown (unknown if destroyed); 3′ cloning site unknown (unknown if destroyed)
  Sequencing primers: 5′ T7NP
Terms and licenses: Academic/Nonprofit Terms; Industry Terms: Not Available to Industry
How to cite: gh264 was a gift from Eric-Paul Bennett (Addgene plasmid # 106863 ; http://n2t.net/addgene:106863 ; RRID:Addgene_106863)
