[The description below was written by a language model from this plasmid's Addgene catalogue record and pLannotate feature annotations shown in this document.]
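Description:
gh264 is a small mammalian expression plasmid that produces a single CRISPR guide RNA directed against human ALG10B (also known as ALG10 or KCR1). It is built on the EPB104 gRNA backbone and belongs to a validated gRNA collection covering the human glycosyltransferase genes. The sequenced record is about 2.7 kb. In bacteria it is maintained through a high-copy ColE1/pUC-type origin and selected with ampicillin via the β-lactamase gene and its native bla promoter.

The functional cassette consists of the human U6 promoter, an RNA polymerase III promoter suited to short, uncapped transcripts. It is followed after a short gap by the Streptococcus pyogenes Cas9 guide RNA scaffold. That unannotated gap is where the 20-nucleotide ALG10B targeting spacer would be expected to sit, so that transcription yields a complete single guide RNA. The insert was introduced by restriction cloning, but the record does not state which sites were used.

The plasmid carries no Cas9 gene, no mammalian selection marker and no reporter, so the nuclease has to be supplied separately, for example from a co-transfected plasmid or a Cas9-expressing cell line. The remaining annotations are a T7 promoter upstream of the U6 cassette, which matches the listed sequencing primer site, and short fragments of lacZα, M13 ori, lacI and RSF ori. These fragments appear to be remnants of the parental cloning vector rather than functional elements. The construct is typically used for transient delivery into human cells to knock out or edit ALG10B in studies of glycosylation.
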