Features (pLannotate 1.2.2; 10 found; start..end, strand, type, name):
      1..241     +  promoter       U6 promoter: RNA polymerase III promoter for human U6 snRNA
    270..345     +  misc_RNA       gRNA scaffold: guide RNA scaffold for the Streptococcus pyogenes CRISPR/Cas9 system
    392..439     -  CDS            lacI (fragment): lac repressor; lacI; The lac repressor binds to the lac operator to inhibit transcription in E. coli. This inhibition can be relieved by adding lactose or isopropyl-β-D-thiogalactopyranoside (IPTG).
    476..516     -  rep_origin     RSF ori (fragment): Plasmids containing the RSF 1030 origin of replication can be propagated in E. coli cells that contain additional plasmids with compatible origins.
    594..1182    -  rep_origin     ori: high-copy-number ColE1/pMB1/pBR322/pUC origin of replication
   1353..2213    -  CDS            AmpR: β-lactamase; bla; confers resistance to ampicillin, carbenicillin, and related antibiotics
   2214..2318    -  promoter       AmpR promoter: bla
   2344..2475    -  rep_origin     M13 ori (fragment): M13 bacteriophage origin of replication; arrow indicates direction of (+) strand synthesis
   2496..2652    -  CDS            lacZα (fragment): LacZα fragment of β-galactosidase; lacZ fragment
   2661..2679    +  promoter       T7 promoter: promoter for bacteriophage T7 RNA polymerase
>Addgene plasmid #106863 | gh264 | addgene full sequence | sequence record 242931 | Addgene NGS Result
GAGGGCCTATTTCCCATGATTCCTTCATATTTGCATATACGATACAAGGCTGTTAGAGAGATAATTGGAA
TTAATTTGACTGTAAACACAAAGATATTAGTACAAAATACGTGACGTAGAAAGTAATAATTTCTTGGGTA
GTTTGCAGTTTTAAAATTATGTTTTAAAATGGACTATCATATGCTTACCGTAACTTGAAAGTATTTCGAT
TTCTTGGCTTTATATATCTTGTGGAAAGGACGAAACACCGCAGGAATGGCGCAGCTAGAGTTTTAGAGCT
AGAAATAGCAAGTTAAAATAAGGCTAGTCCGTTATCAACTTGAAAAAGTGGCACCGAGTCGGTGCTTTTT
TTGGTACCTGGAGCACAAGACTGGCCTCATGGGCCTTCCGCTCACTGCCCGCTTTCCAGTCGGGAAACCT
GTCGTGCCAGCTGCATTAACATGGTCATAGCTGTTTCCTTGCGTATTGGGCGCTCTCCGCTTCCTCGCTC
ACTGACTCGCTGCGCTCGGTCGTTCGGGTAAAGCCTGGGGTGCCTAATGAGCAAAAGGCCAGCAAAAGGC
CAGGAACCGTAAAAAGGCCGCGTTGCTGGCGTTTTTCCATAGGCTCCGCCCCCCTGACGAGCATCACAAA
AATCGACGCTCAAGTCAGAGGTGGCGAAACCCGACAGGACTATAAAGATACCAGGCGTTTCCCCCTGGAA
GCTCCCTCGTGCGCTCTCCTGTTCCGACCCTGCCGCTTACCGGATACCTGTCCGCCTTTCTCCCTTCGGG
AAGCGTGGCGCTTTCTCATAGCTCACGCTGTAGGTATCTCAGTTCGGTGTAGGTCGTTCGCTCCAAGCTG
GGCTGTGTGCACGAACCCCCCGTTCAGCCCGACCGCTGCGCCTTATCCGGTAACTATCGTCTTGAGTCCA
ACCCGGTAAGACACGACTTATCGCCACTGGCAGCAGCCACTGGTAACAGGATTAGCAGAGCGAGGTATGT
AGGCGGTGCTACAGAGTTCTTGAAGTGGTGGCCTAACTACGGCTACACTAGAAGAACAGTATTTGGTATC
TGCGCTCTGCTGAAGCCAGTTACCTTCGGAAAAAGAGTTGGTAGCTCTTGATCCGGCAAACAAACCACCG
CTGGTAGCGGTGGTTTTTTTGTTTGCAAGCAGCAGATTACGCGCAGAAAAAAAGGATCTCAAGAAGATCC
TTTGATCTTTTCTACGGGGTCTGACGCTCAGTGGAACGAAAACTCACGTTAAGGGATTTTGGTCATGAGA
TTATCAAAAAGGATCTTCACCTAGATCCTTTTAAATTAAAAATGAAGTTTTAAATCAATCTAAAGTATAT
ATGAGTAAACTTGGTCTGACAGTTACCAATGCTTAATCAGTGAGGCACCTATCTCAGCGATCTGTCTATT
TCGTTCATCCATAGTTGCCTGACTCCCCGTCGTGTAGATAACTACGATACGGGAGGGCTTACCATCTGGC
CCCAGTGCTGCAATGATACCGCGAGAACCACGCTCACCGGCTCCAGATTTATCAGCAATAAACCAGCCAG
CCGGAAGGGCCGAGCGCAGAAGTGGTCCTGCAACTTTATCCGCCTCCATCCAGTCTATTAATTGTTGCCG
GGAAGCTAGAGTAAGTAGTTCGCCAGTTAATAGTTTGCGCAACGTTGTTGCCATTGCTACAGGCATCGTG
GTGTCACGCTCGTCGTTTGGTATGGCTTCATTCAGCTCCGGTTCCCAACGATCAAGGCGAGTTACATGAT
CCCCCATGTTGTGCAAAAAAGCGGTTAGCTCCTTCGGTCCTCCGATCGTTGTCAGAAGTAAGTTGGCCGC
AGTGTTATCACTCATGGTTATGGCAGCACTGCATAATTCTCTTACTGTCATGCCATCCGTAAGATGCTTT
TCTGTGACTGGTGAGTACTCAACCAAGTCATTCTGAGAATAGTGTATGCGGCGACCGAGTTGCTCTTGCC
CGGCGTCAATACGGGATAATACCGCGCCACATAGCAGAACTTTAAAAGTGCTCATCATTGGAAAACGTTC
TTCGGGGCGAAAACTCTCAAGGATCTTACCGCTGTTGAGATCCAGTTCGATGTAACCCACTCGTGCACCC
AACTGATCTTCAGCATCTTTTACTTTCACCAGCGTTTCTGGGTGAGCAAAAACAGGAAGGCAAAATGCCG
CAAAAAAGGGAATAAGGGCGACACGGAAATGTTGAATACTCATACTCTTCCTTTTTCAATATTATTGAAG
CATTTATCAGGGTTATTGTCTCATGAGCGGATACATATTTGAATGTATTTAGAAAAATAAACAAATAGGG
GTTCCGCGCACATTTCCCCGAAAAGTGCCACCTAAATTGTAAGCGTTAATATTTTGTTAAAATTCGCGTT
AAATTTTTGTTAAATCAGCTCATTTTTTAACCAATAGGCCGAAATCGGCAAAATCCCTTATAAATCAAAA
GAATAGACCGAGATAGGGTTGAGTGGCCGCTACAGGGCGCTCCCATTCGCCATTCAGGCTGCGCAACTGT
TGGGAAGGGCGTTTCGGTGCGGGCCTCTTCGCTATTACGCCAGCTGGCGAAAGGGGGATGTGCTGCAAGG
CGATTAAGTTGGGTAACGCCAGGGTTTTCCCAGTCACGACGTTGTAAAACGACGGCCAGTGAGCGCGACG
TAATACGACTCACTATAGGGCGAATTGGCGGAAGGCCGTCAAGGCCACGTGTCTTGTCCAGAGCTCGATA
TCGAATAATTC
